>Addgene plasmid #142453 | TFORF0083 | addgene full sequence | sequence record 397223 | Addgene NGS Result
TTAATGTAGTCTTATGCAATACTCTTGTAGTCTTGCAACATGGTAACGATGAGTTAGCAACATGCCTTAC
AAGGAGAGAAAAAGCACCGTGCATGCCGATTGGTGGAAGTAAGGTGGTACGATCGTGCCTTATTAGGAAG
GCAACAGACGGGTCTGACATGGATTGGACGAACCACTGAATTGCCGCATTGCAGAGATATTGTATTTAAG
TGCCTAGCTCGATACATAAACGGGTCTCTCTGGTTAGACCAGATCTGAGCCTGGGAGCTCTCTGGCTAAC
TAGGGAACCCACTGCTTAAGCCTCAATAAAGCTTGCCTTGAGTGCTTCAAGTAGTGTGTGCCCGTCTGTT
GTGTGACTCTGGTAACTAGAGATCCCTCAGACCCTTTTAGTCAGTGTGGAAAATCTCTAGCAGTGGCGCC
CGAACAGGGACTTGAAAGCGAAAGGGAAACCAGAGGAGCTCTCTCGACGCAGGACTCGGCTTGCTGAAGC
GCGCACGGCAAGAGGCGAGGGGCGGCGACTGGTGAGTACGCCAAAAATTTTGACTAGCGGAGGCTAGAAG
GAGAGAGATGGGTGCGAGAGCGTCAGTATTAAGCGGGGGAGAATTAGATCGCGATGGGAAAAAATTCGGT
TAAGGCCAGGGGGAAAGAAAAAATATAAATTAAAACATATAGTATGGGCAAGCAGGGAGCTAGAACGATT
CGCAGTTAATCCTGGCCTGTTAGAAACATCAGAAGGCTGTAGACAAATACTGGGACAGCTACAACCATCC
CTTCAGACAGGATCAGAAGAACTTAGATCATTATATAATACAGTAGCAACCCTCTATTGTGTGCATCAAA
GGATAGAGATAAAAGACACCAAGGAAGCTTTAGACAAGATAGAGGAAGAGCAAAACAAAAGTAAGACCAC
CGCACAGCAAGCGGCCGCTGATCTTCAGACCTGGAGGAGGAGATATGAGGGACAATTGGAGAAGTGAATT
ATATAAATATAAAGTAGTAAAAATTGAACCATTAGGAGTAGCACCCACCAAGGCAAAGAGAAGAGTGGTG
CAGAGAGAAAAAAGAGCAGTGGGAATAGGAGCTTTGTTCCTTGGGTTCTTGGGAGCAGCAGGAAGCACTA
TGGGCGCAGCGTCAATGACGCTGACGGTACAGGCCAGACAATTATTGTCTGGTATAGTGCAGCAGCAGAA
CAATTTGCTGAGGGCTATTGAGGCGCAACAGCATCTGTTGCAACTCACAGTCTGGGGCATCAAGCAGCTC
CAGGCAAGAATCCTGGCTGTGGAAAGATACCTAAAGGATCAACAGCTCCTGGGGATTTGGGGTTGCTCTG
GAAAACTCATTTGCACCACTGCTGTGCCTTGGAATGCTAGTTGGAGTAATAAATCTCTGGAACAGATTTG
GAATCACACGACCTGGATGGAGTGGGACAGAGAAATTAACAATTACACAAGCTTAATACACTCCTTAATT
GAAGAATCGCAAAACCAGCAAGAAAAGAATGAACAAGAATTATTGGAATTAGATAAATGGGCAAGTTTGT
GGAATTGGTTTAACATAACAAATTGGCTGTGGTATATAAAATTATTCATAATGATAGTAGGAGGCTTGGT
AGGTTTAAGAATAGTTTTTGCTGTACTTTCTATAGTGAATAGAGTTAGGCAGGGATATTCACCATTATCG
TTTCAGACCCACCTCCCAACCCCGAGGGGACCCATGCATTGCATCTCAATTAGTCAGCAACCAGGTGTGG
AAAGTCCCCAGGCTCCCCAGCAGGCAGAAGTATGCAAAGCATGCGTCTCAATTAGTCAGCAACCATAGTC
CCGCCCCTAACTCCGCCCATCCCGCCCCTAACTCCGCCCAGTTCCGCCCATTCTCCGCCCCATGGCTGAC
TAATTTTTTTTATTTATGCAGAGGCCGAGGCCGCCTCGGCCTCTGAGCTATTCCAGAAGTAGTGAGGAGG
CTTTTTTGGAGGCCTAGGCTTTTGCAAAAAGCTTTCTAGAGGTACCACCGGAGCTTACCATGACCGAGTA
CAAGCCCACGGTGCGCCTCGCCACCCGCGACGACGTCCCCAGGGCCGTACGCACCCTCGCCGCCGCGTTC
GCCGACTACCCCGCCACGCGCCACACCGTCGATCCGGACCGCCACATCGAGCGGGTCACCGAGCTGCAAG
AACTCTTCCTCACGCGCGTCGGGCTCGACATCGGCAAGGTGTGGGTCGCGGACGACGGCGCCGCCGTGGC
GGTCTGGACCACGCCGGAGAGCGTCGAAGCGGGGGCGGTGTTCGCCGAGATCGGCCCGCGCATGGCCGAG
TTGAGCGGTTCCCGGCTGGCCGCGCAGCAACAGATGGAAGGCCTCCTGGCGCCGCACCGGCCCAAGGAGC
CCGCGTGGTTCCTGGCCACCGTCGGCGTCTCGCCCGACCACCAGGGCAAGGGTCTGGGCAGCGCCGTCGT
GCTCCCCGGAGTGGAGGCGGCCGAGCGCGCCGGGGTGCCCGCCTTCCTGGAGACCTCCGCGCCCCGCAAC
CTCCCCTTCTACGAGCGGCTCGGCTTCACCGTCACCGCCGACGTCGAGGTGCCCGAAGGACCGCGCACCT
GGTGCATGACCCGCAAGCCCGGTGCCAGTTAACGAATTCTAGATCTTGAGACAAATGGCAGTATTCATCC
ACAATTTTAAAAGAAAAGGGGGGATTGGGGGGTACAGTGCAGGGGAAAGAATAGTAGACATAATAGCAAC
AGACATACAAACTAAAGAATTACAAAAACAAATTACAAAAATTCAAAATTTTCGGGTTTATTACAGGGAC
AGCAGAGATCCACTTTGGCGCCGGCTCGAGGCCTGCAGGTGCAAAGATGGATAAAGTTTTAAACAGAGAG
GAATCTTTGCAGCTAATGGACCTTCTAGGTCTTGAAAGGAGTGGGAATTGGCTCCGGTGCCCGTCAGTGG
GCAGAGCGCACATCGCCCACAGTCCCCGAGAAGTTGGGGGGAGGGGTCGGCAATTGAACCGGTGCCTAGA
GAAGGTGGCGCGGGGTAAACTGGGAAAGTGATGTCGTGTACTGGCTCCGCCTTTTTCCCGAGGGTGGGGG
AGAACCGTATATAAGTGCAGTAGTCGCCGTGAACGTTCTTTTTCGCAACGGGTTTGCCGCCAGAACACAG
GTAAGTGCCGTGTGTGGTTCCCGCGGGCCTGGCCTCTTTACGGGTTATGGCCCTTGCGTGCCTTGAATTA
CTTCCACCTGGCTGCAGTACGTGATTCTTGATCCCGAGCTTCGGGTTGGAAGTGGGTGGGAGAGTTCGAG
GCCTTGCGCTTAAGGAGCCCCTTCGCCTCGTGCTTGAGTTGAGGCCTGGCCTGGGCGCTGGGGCCGCCGC
GTGCGAATCTGGTGGCACCTTCGCGCCTGTCTCGCTGCTTTCGATAAGTCTCTAGCCATTTAAAATTTTT
GATGACCTGCTGCGACGCTTTTTTTCTGGCAAGATAGTCTTGTAAATGCGGGCCAAGATCTGCACACTGG
TATTTCGGTTTTTGGGGCCGCGGGCGGCGACGGGGCCCGTGCGTCCCAGCGCACATGTTCGGCGAGGCGG
GGCCTGCGAGCGCGGCCACCGAGAATCGGACGGGGGTAGTCTCAAGCTGGCCGGCCTGCTCTGGTGCCTG
GCCTCGCGCCGCCGTGTATCGCCCCGCCCTGGGCGGCAAGGCTGGCCCGGTCGGCACCAGTTGCGTGAGC
GGAAAGATGGCCGCTTCCCGGCCCTGCTGCAGGGAGCTCAAAATGGAGGACGCGGCGCTCGGGAGAGCGG
GCGGGTGAGTCACCCACACAAAGGAAAAGGGCCTTTCCGTCCTCAGCCGTCGCTTCATGTGACTCCACGG
AGTACCGGGCGCCGTCCAGGCACCTCGATTAGTTCTCGAGCTTTTGGAGTACGTCGTCTTTAGGTTGGGG
GGAGGGGTTTTATGCGATGGAGTTTCCCCACACTGAGTGGGTGGAGACTGAAGTTAGGCCAGCTTGGCAC
TTGATGTAATTCTCCTTGGAATTTGCCCTTTTTGAGTTTGGATCTTGGTTCATTCTCAAGCCTCAGACAG
TGGTTCAAAGTTTTTTTCTTCCATTTCAGGTGTCGTGAGGCTAGCACCGCCACCATGCGGGGCCAGGGCC
GCAAGGAGAGTTTGTCCGATTCCCGAGACCTGGACGGCTCCTACGACCAGCTCACGGACAGCGTGGACGA
TGAATTTGAATTGTCCACCGTGTGTCACCGGCCTGAGGGTCTGGAGCAGCTGCAGGAGCAAACCAAATTC
ACGCGCAAGGAGTTGCAGGTCCTGTACCGGGGCTTCAAGAACCCTGGTGCCCTCTCCTTCCAGGAATGTC
CCAGCGGAATTGTCAATGAGGAGAACTTCAAGCAGATTTACTCCCAGTTCTTTCCTCAAGGAGACTCCAG
CACCTATGCCACTTTTCTCTTCAATGCCTTTGACACCAACCATGATGGCTCGGTCAGTTTTGAGGACTTT
GTGGCTGGTTTGTCCGTGATTCTTCGGGGAACTGTAGATGACAGGCTTAATTGGGCCTTCAACCTGTATG
ACCTTAACAAGGACGGCTGCATCACCAAGGAGGAAATGCTTGACATCATGAAGTCCATCTATGACATGAT
GGGCAAGTACACGTACCCTGCACTCCGGGAGGAGGCCCCAAGGGAACACGTGGAGAGCTTCTTCCAGAAG
ATGGACAGAAACAAGGATGGTGTGGTGACCATTGAGGAATTCATTGAGTCTTGTCAAAAGGATGAGAACA
TCATGAGGTCCATGCAGCTCTTTGACAATGTCATCTAGTAATGAACTAGTCCGTAACTTGAAAGTATTTC
GATTTCTTGGCTTTATATATCTTGTGGAAAGGACGAATGAGTAGACCATAGCTCATCAAAACGCGTTAAG
TCGACAATCAACCTCTGGATTACAAAATTTGTGAAAGATTGACTGGTATTCTTAACTATGTTGCTCCTTT
TACGCTATGTGGATACGCTGCTTTAATGCCTTTGTATCATGCTATTGCTTCCCGTATGGCTTTCATTTTC
TCCTCCTTGTATAAATCCTGGTTGCTGTCTCTTTATGAGGAGTTGTGGCCCGTTGTCAGGCAACGTGGCG
TGGTGTGCACTGTGTTTGCTGACGCAACCCCCACTGGTTGGGGCATTGCCACCACCTGTCAGCTCCTTTC
CGGGACTTTCGCTTTCCCCCTCCCTATTGCCACGGCGGAACTCATCGCCGCCTGCCTTGCCCGCTGCTGG
ACAGGGGCTCGGCTGTTGGGCACTGACAATTCCGTGGTGTTGTCGGGGAAATCATCGTCCTTTCCTTGGC
TGCTCGCCTGTGTTGCCACCTGGATTCTGCGCGGGACGTCCTTCTGCTACGTCCCTTCGGCCCTCAATCC
AGCGGACCTTCCTTCCCGCGGCCTGCTGCCGGCTCTGCGGCCTCTTCCGCGTCTTCGCCTTCGCCCTCAG
ACGAGTCGGATCTCCCTTTGGGCCGCCTCCCCGCGTCGACTTTAAGACCAATGACTTACAAGGCAGCTGT
AGATCTTAGCCACTTTTTAAAAGAAAAGGGGGGACTGGAAGGGCTAATTCACTCCCAACGAAGACAAGAT
CTGCTTTTTGCTTGTACTGGGTCTCTCTGGTTAGACCAGATCTGAGCCTGGGAGCTCTCTGGCTAACTAG
GGAACCCACTGCTTAAGCCTCAATAAAGCTTGCCTTGAGTGCTTCAAGTAGTGTGTGCCCGTCTGTTGTG
TGACTCTGGTAACTAGAGATCCCTCAGACCCTTTTAGTCAGTGTGGAAAATCTCTAGCAGTACGTATAGT
AGTTCATGTCATCTTATTATTCAGTATTTATAACTTGCAAAGAAATGAATATCAGAGAGTGAGAGGAACT
TGTTTATTGCAGCTTATAATGGTTACAAATAAAGCAATAGCATCACAAATTTCACAAATAAAGCATTTTT
TTCACTGCATTCTAGTTGTGGTTTGTCCAAACTCATCAATGTATCTTATCATGTCTGGCTCTAGCTATCC
CGCCCCTAACTCCGCCCATCCCGCCCCTAACTCCGCCCAGTTCCGCCCATTCTCCGCCCCATGGCTGACT
AATTTTTTTTATTTATGCAGAGGCCGAGGCCGCCTCGGCCTCTGAGCTATTCCAGAAGTAGTGAGGAGGC
TTTTTTGGAGGCCTAGGGACGTACCCAATTCGCCCTATAGTGAGTCGTATTACGCGCGCTCACTGGCCGT
CGTTTTACAACGTCGTGACTGGGAAAACCCTGGCGTTACCCAACTTAATCGCCTTGCAGCACATCCCCCT
TTCGCCAGCTGGCGTAATAGCGAAGAGGCCCGCACCGATCGCCCTTCCCAACAGTTGCGCAGCCTGAATG
GCGAATGGG
[124 nt withheld, positions 6380-6503]
C
[91 nt withheld, positions 6505-6595]
A
[49 nt withheld, positions 6597-6645]
CCTTTGACGTTGGAGTCCACGTTCTTT
[37 nt withheld, positions 6673-6709]
ACCCTATCTCGGTCTATTCTTTTGATTTATAAGGGATTTTGCCGATTTCGGCCTATTGGTTAAAAAATGA
GCTGATTTAACAAAAATTTAACGCGAATTTTAACAAAATATTAACGCTTACAATTTAGGTGGCACTTTTC
GGGGAAATGTGCGCGGAACCCCTATTTGTTTATTTTTCTAAATACATTCAAATATGTATCCGCTCATGAG
ACAATAACCCTGATAAATGCTTCAATAATATTGAAAAAGGAAGAGTATGAGTATTCAACATTTCCGTGTC
GCCCTTATTCCCTTTTTTGCGGCATTTTGCCTTCCTGTTTTTGCTCACCCAGAAACGCTGGTGAAAGTAA
AAGATGCTGAAGATCAGTTGGGTGCACGAGTGGGTTACATCGAACTGGATCTCAACAGCGGTAAGATCCT
TGAGAGTTTTCGCCCCGAAGAACGTTTTCCAATGATGAGCACTTTTAAAGTTCTGCTATGTGGCGCGGTA
TTATCCCGTATTGACGCCGGGCAAGAGCAACTCGGTCGCCGCATACACTATTCTCAGAATGACTTGGTTG
AGTACTCACCAGTCACAGAAAAGCATCTTACGGATGGCATGACAGTAAGAGAATTATGCAGTGCTGCCAT
AACCATGAGTGATAACACTGCGGCCAACTTACTTCTGACAACGATCGGAGGACCGAAGGAGCTAACCGCT
TTTTTGCACAACATGGGGGATCATGTAACTCGCCTTGATCGTTGGGAACCGGAGCTGAATGAAGCCATAC
CAAACGACGAGCGTGACACCACGATGCCTGTAGCAATGGCAACAACGTTGCGCAAACTATTAACTGGCGA
ACTACTTACTCTAGCTTCCCGGCAACAATTAATAGACTGGATGGAGGCGGATAAAGTTGCAGGACCACTT
CTGCGCTCGGCCCTTCCGGCTGGCTGGTTTATTGCTGATAAATCTGGAGCCGGTGAGCGTGGGTCTCGCG
GTATCATTGCAGCACTGGGGCCAGATGGTAAGCCCTCCCGTATCGTAGTTATCTACACGACGGGGAGTCA
GGCAACTATGGATGAACGAAATAGACAGATCGCTGAGATAGGTGCCTCACTGATTAAGCATTGGTAACTG
TCAGACCAAGTTTACTCATATATACTTTAGATTGATTTAAAACTTCATTTTTAATTTAAAAGGATCTAGG
TGAAGATCCTTTTTGATAATCTCATGACCAAAATCCCTTAACGTGAGTTTTCGTTCCACTGAGCGTCAGA
CCCCGTAGAAAAGATCAAAGGATCTTCTTGAGATCCTTTTTTTCTGCGCGTAATCTGCTGCTTGCAAACA
AAAAAACCACCGCTACCAGCGGTGGTTTGTTTGCCGGATCAAGAGCTACCAACTCTTTTTCCGAAGGTAA
CTGGCTTCAGCAGAGCGCAGATACCAAATACTGTTCTTCTAGTGTAGCCGTAGTTAGGCCACCACTTCAA
GAACTCTGTAGCACCGCCTACATACCTCGCTCTGCTAATCCTGTTACCAGTGGCTGCTGCCAGTGGCGAT
AAGTCGTGTCTTACCGGGTTGGACTCAAGACGATAGTTACCGGATAAGGCGCAGCGGTCGGGCTGAACGG
GGGGTTCGTGCACACAGCCCAGCTTGGAGCGAACGACCTACACCGAACTGAGATACCTACAGCGTGAGCT
ATGAGAAAGCGCCACGCTTCCCGAAGGGAGAAAGGCGGACAGGTATCCGGTAAGCGGCAGGGTCGGAACA
GGAGAGCGCACGAGGGAGCTTCCAGGGGGAAACGCCTGGTATCTTTATAGTCCTGTCGGGTTTCGCCACC
TCTGACTTGAGCGTCGATTTTTGTGATGCTCGTCAGGGGGGCGGAGCCTATGGAAAAACGCCAGCAACGC
GGCCTTTTTACGGTTCCTGGCCTTTTGCTGGCCTTTTGCTCACATGTTCTTTCCTGCGTTATCCCCTGAT
TCTGTGGATAACCGTATTACCGCCTTTGAGTGAGCTGATACCGCTCGCCGCAGCCGAACGACCGAGCGCA
GCGAGTCAGTGAGCGAGGAAGCGGAAGAGCGCCCAATACGCAAACCGCCTCTCCCCGCGCGTTGGCCGAT
TCATTAATGCAGCTGGCACGACAGGTTTCCCGACTGGAAAGCGGGCAGTGAGCGCAACGCAATTAATGTG
AGTTAGCTCACTCATTAGGCACCCCAGGCTTTACACTTTATGCTTCCGGCTCGTATGTTGTGTGGAATTG
TGAGCGGATAACAATTTCACACAGGAAACAGCTATGACCATGATTACGCCAAGCGCGCAATTAACCCTCA
CTAAAGGGAACAAAAGCTGGAGCTGCAAGC
Features (pLannotate 1.2.2; 31 found; start..end, strand, type, name):
      5..231     +  promoter       RSV promoter: Rous sarcoma virus enhancer/promoter
    232..412     +  LTR            5' LTR (truncated): truncated 5' long terminal repeat (LTR) from HIV-1
    459..584     +  misc_feature   HIV-1 Ψ: packaging signal of human immunodeficiency virus type 1
    568..931     +  CDS            HIV-1 gag (fragment): gag protein from human immunodeficiency virus 1; gag
   1077..1310    +  misc_feature   RRE: The Rev response element (RRE) of HIV-1 allows for Rev-dependent mRNA export from the nucleus to the cytoplasm.
   1687..1713    +  CDS            Rev (fragment): human immunodeficiency virus 1 (HIV-1) Rev protein; rev; enhances nuclear export of unspliced and incompletely spliced viral mRNAs
   1720..1743    +  promoter       SV40 promoter (fragment): SV40 early promoter
   1744..1815    +  promoter       SV40 promoter (fragment): SV40 enhancer and early promoter
   1839..1974    +  rep_origin     SV40 ori: SV40 origin of replication
   2020..2616    +  CDS            PuroR (fragment): puromycin N-acetyltransferase; pac from Streptomyces; confers resistance to puromycin
   2665..2782    +  misc_feature   cPPT/CTS: central polypurine tract and central termination sequence of HIV-1
   2847..2913    +  CDS            small t antigen (fragment): SV40 (simian virus 40) small t antigen
   2920..4098    +  promoter       EF-1α promoter: strong constitutive promoter for human elongation factor EF-1α
   4115..4795    +  CDS            KCNIP2 (fragment): KCIP2_HUMAN - Also known as KCHIP2. Experimental evidence at protein level: Swiss-Prot protein existence level 1. Regulatory subunit of Kv4/D (Shal)-type voltage-gated rapidly inactivating A-type potassium channels. Modulates channel density, inactivation kinetics and rate of recovery from inactivation in a calcium-dependent and isoform-specific manner. In vitro, modulates KCND2/Kv4.2 and KCND3/Kv4.3 currents. Involved in KCND2 and KCND3 trafficking to the cell surface. May be required for the expression of I(To) currents in the heart (By similarity). From Homo sapiens (Human).
   4811..4864    +  promoter       U6 promoter (fragment): RNA polymerase III promoter for human U6 snRNA
   4906..5494    +  misc_feature   WPRE: woodchuck hepatitis virus posttranscriptional regulatory element
   5545..5564    +  misc_feature   cPPT/CTS (fragment): central polypurine tract and central termination sequence of HIV-1
   5566..5799    +  LTR            3' LTR (ΔU3): self-inactivating 3' long terminal repeat (LTR) from HIV-1
   5877..5998    +  polyA_signal   SV40 poly(A) signal: SV40 polyadenylation signal
   6038..6173    +  rep_origin     SV40 ori: SV40 origin of replication
   6194..6212    -  promoter       T7 promoter: promoter for bacteriophage T7 RNA polymerase
   6220..6375    +  CDS            lacZα (fragment): LacZα fragment of β-galactosidase; lacZ fragment
   6380..6808    +  rep_origin     f1 ori (sequence partly withheld): f1 bacteriophage origin of replication; arrow indicates direction of (+) strand synthesis
   6861..6965    +  promoter       AmpR promoter: bla
   6966..7826    +  CDS            AmpR: β-lactamase; bla; confers resistance to ampicillin, carbenicillin, and related antibiotics
   7997..8585    +  rep_origin     ori: high-copy-number ColE1/pMB1/pBR322/pUC origin of replication
   8768..8860    +  CDS            lacI (fragment): lac repressor; lacI; The lac repressor binds to the lac operator to inhibit transcription in E. coli. This inhibition can be relieved by adding lactose or isopropyl-β-D-thiogalactopyranoside (IPTG).
   8873..8894    +  protein_bind   CAP binding site: CAP binding activates transcription in the presence of cAMP. E. coli catabolite activator protein
   8909..8939    +  promoter       lac promoter: promoter for the E. coli lac operon
   8947..8963    +  protein_bind   lac operator: The lac repressor binds to the lac operator to inhibit transcription in E. coli. This inhibition can be relieved by adding lactose or isopropyl-β-D-thiogalactopyranoside (IPTG). lac repressor encoded by lacI
   9008..9026    +  promoter       T3 promoter: promoter for bacteriophage T3 RNA polymerase
