[The description below was written by a language model from this plasmid's Addgene catalogue record and pLannotate feature annotations shown in this document.]
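Description:
TFORF0083 is a lentiviral mammalian expression plasmid built on the pLX_TRC317 backbone and belongs to a barcoded library of transcription factor open reading frames. It carries the human KCNIP2 (KCHIP2) ORF, corresponding to a specific annotated transcript isoform, under the strong constitutive EF-1α promoter. In bacteria the plasmid is maintained through a high-copy ColE1/pUC-type origin and selected with ampicillin via the β-lactamase gene. An f1 origin and remnants of lac/T7/T3 cloning-vector sequence are also present in the backbone. The depositor notes that the plasmid can recombine, as is common for LTR-containing vectors.

The viral portion has a third-generation, self-inactivating layout. An RSV promoter fused to a truncated HIV-1 5' LTR drives genomic RNA production in packaging cells, followed by the Ψ packaging signal, a partial gag sequence, the RRE for Rev-dependent nuclear export, and a cPPT/CTS element. The ΔU3 3' LTR inactivates LTR promoter activity after integration. Within the provirus, an SV40 early promoter/origin region drives puromycin N-acetyltransferase for selection of transduced cells, and the separate EF-1α cassette expresses KCNIP2, with a WPRE downstream to enhance transcript stability and expression. According to the record, each library member carries a unique 24-bp barcode, although the feature table does not annotate it explicitly. A short U6-promoter-like fragment is annotated between the ORF and the WPRE, but the record does not explain its function. The construct is intended for overexpression, singly or in pooled screens where the barcode identifies which ORF a cell received, as in directed differentiation studies.
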