Addgene plasmid #142453: TFORF0083
Purpose: Lentiviral vector for overexpressing transcription factor ORFs with unique 24-bp barcodes. Barcodes facilitate identification of transcription factors in pooled screens.
Depositing lab: Feng Zhang. Depositing organization: Broad Institute. Publication: A transcription factor atlas of directed differentiation. Joung J, Ma S, Tay T, Geiger-Schuller KR, Kirchgatterer PC, Verdine VK, Guo B, Arias-Garcia MA, Allen WE, Singh A, Kuksenko O, Abudayyeh OO, Gootenberg JS, Fu Z, Macrae RK, Buenrostro JD, Regev A, Zhang F. Cell. 2023 Jan 5;186(1):209-229.e26. doi: 10.1016/j.cell.2022.11.026. PubMed 36608654.
Backbone
  Vector backbone: pLX_TRC317
  Backbone manufacturer: Broad Institute Genetic Perturbation Platform
  Backbone size w/o insert (bp): 8264
  Vector type: Mammalian Expression, Lentiviral
  Selectable markers: Puromycin
Growth in bacteria
  Bacterial resistance: Ampicillin, 100 μg/mL
  Growth temperature: 37°C
  Growth strain: NEB Stable
  Copy number: High Copy
Gene/Insert
  Gene/Insert name: KCNIP2
  Species: H. sapiens (human)
  Insert size (bp): 785
  Entrez Gene: KCNIP2 (a.k.a. KCHIP2)
  Promoter: EF1a
  Cloning method: Unknown
  Sequencing primers: 5′ GGGTGGAGACTGAAGTTAGGCCAG; 3′ CACATAGCGTAAAAGGAGCAACATAG
Terms and licenses: Academic/Nonprofit Terms; Industry Terms: Not Available to Industry
Depositor comments: NM_173193,ENST00000353068 . The transcription factor ORF portion of this plasmid was synthesized by Genewiz. Please test multiple small colonies in case of plasmid recombination. To make this collection available in a timely manner, a portion of this collection was not fully sequenced by Addgene. If an Addgene verified full plasmid sequence is not available, please contact us prior to placing an order to request the full sequence.
How to cite: TFORF0083 was a gift from Feng Zhang (Addgene plasmid # 142453 ; http://n2t.net/addgene:142453 ; RRID:Addgene_142453)
