>Addgene plasmid #142453 | TFORF0083 | depositor partial sequence | sequence record 279497 | Insert
ACCGCCACCATGCGGGGCCAGGGCCGCAAGGAGAGTTTGTCCGATTCCCGAGACCTGGACGGCTCCTACG
ACCAGCTCACGGACAGCGTGGACGATGAATTTGAATTGTCCACCGTGTGTCACCGGCCTGAGGGTCTGGA
GCAGCTGCAGGAGCAAACCAAATTCACGCGCAAGGAGTTGCAGGTCCTGTACCGGGGCTTCAAGAACCCT
GGTGCCCTCTCCTTCCAGGAATGTCCCAGCGGAATTGTCAATGAGGAGAACTTCAAGCAGATTTACTCCC
AGTTCTTTCCTCAAGGAGACTCCAGCACCTATGCCACTTTTCTCTTCAATGCCTTTGACACCAACCATGA
TGGCTCGGTCAGTTTTGAGGACTTTGTGGCTGGTTTGTCCGTGATTCTTCGGGGAACTGTAGATGACAGG
CTTAATTGGGCCTTCAACCTGTATGACCTTAACAAGGACGGCTGCATCACCAAGGAGGAAATGCTTGACA
TCATGAAGTCCATCTATGACATGATGGGCAAGTACACGTACCCTGCACTCCGGGAGGAGGCCCCAAGGGA
ACACGTGGAGAGCTTCTTCCAGAAGATGGACAGAAACAAGGATGGTGTGGTGACCATTGAGGAATTCATT
GAGTCTTGTCAAAAGGATGAGAACATCATGAGGTCCATGCAGCTCTTTGACAATGTCATCTAGTAATGAA
CTAGTCCGTAACTTGAAAGTATTTCGATTTCTTGGCTTTATATATCTTGTGGAAAGGACGAATGAGTAGA
CCATAGCTCATCAAA
