>Addgene plasmid #142453 | TFORF0083 | depositor partial sequence | sequence record 279498 | Barcode
ATGAGTAGACCATAGCTCATCAAA
